Addgene plasmid #216977: pET26b(modified)-T-Lg
Purpose: Expression of GvpT-Linker-Large BiT
Depositing lab: George Lu. Depositing organization: Rice University. Publication: Elucidating the assembly of gas vesicles by systematic protein-protein interaction analysis. Iburg M, Anderson AP, Wong VT, Anton ED, He A, Lu GJ. EMBO J. 2024 Oct;43(19):4156-4172. doi: 10.1038/s44318-024-00178-2. Epub 2024 Sep 3. PubMed 39227754.
Backbone
  Vector backbone: pET26b
  Vector type: Bacterial Expression
Growth in bacteria
  Bacterial resistance: Spectinomycin, 50 μg/mL
  Growth temperature: 30°C
  Growth strain: DH5alpha
  Copy number: Low Copy
Gene/Insert
  Gene/Insert name: GvpT-Linker-Large BiT
  Species: Synthetic; Priestia megaterium
  Tag / fusion protein: Split Nanoluciferase LargeBiT-FLAG (C terminal on insert)
  Cloning method: Gibson Cloning
Terms and licenses: Academic/Nonprofit Terms; Industry Terms: Not Available to Industry
Depositor comments: Please visit https://www.biorxiv.org/content/10.1101/2023.07.23.550228v1 for bioRxiv preprint.
How to cite: pET26b(modified)-T-Lg was a gift from George Lu (Addgene plasmid # 216977 ; http://n2t.net/addgene:216977 ; RRID:Addgene_216977)
