[The description below was written by a language model from this plasmid's Addgene catalogue record and pLannotate feature annotations shown in this document.]
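Description:
pET26b(modified)-T-Lg is a bacterial expression plasmid of about 6.9 kb built on a modified pET26b backbone for producing a gas vesicle protein fused to one half of a split luciferase. Unlike standard pET26b, the annotated sequence carries an aadA (SmR) gene conferring spectinomycin/streptomycin resistance and a CloDF13 (CDF) origin of replication, detected as two adjacent fragments with a short RSF-like fragment beside it. This agrees with the catalogue's spectinomycin selection and low copy number. CDF origins are compatible with other common replicons, so the plasmid can coexist in E. coli with a second plasmid. The backbone also retains an f1 origin, the bom and rop elements, remnants of the tetracycline resistance gene, and lacI with its own promoter.

The expression cassette is the usual pET arrangement: a T7 promoter followed by a lac operator and the T7 gene 10 ribosome binding site, ending in a T7 terminator. Transcription therefore depends on T7 RNA polymerase in the host and is repressed by LacI until IPTG is added. The insert encodes GvpT from Priestia megaterium joined through a synthetic linker to the Large BiT fragment of split NanoLuc, with a C-terminal FLAG tag. The feature table detects the Large BiT portion as a NanoLuc fragment. The roughly 900 nt stretch between the RBS and this fragment is unannotated and presumably holds GvpT and the linker. FLAG is not annotated, and a short SET1-like hit lies just before the terminator.

The associated publication is a systematic protein-protein interaction analysis of gas vesicle assembly. In that setting this construct would most likely be co-expressed with a partner protein carrying the complementary small NanoLuc fragment, so that interaction restores luminescence.
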