Features (pLannotate 1.2.2; 20 found; start..end, strand, type, name):
     13..441     +  rep_origin     f1 ori (sequence partly withheld): f1 bacteriophage origin of replication; arrow indicates direction of (+) strand synthesis
    494..551     +  promoter       AmpR promoter (fragment): bla
    560..1351    -  CDS            SmR: aminoglycoside adenylyltransferase (Murphy, 1985); aadA; confers resistance to spectinomycin and streptomycin
   1473..1570    +  rep_origin     CloDF13 ori (fragment): Plasmids containing the CloDF13 (CDF) origin of replication can be propagated in E. coli cells that contain additional plasmids with compatible origins.
   1595..2276    +  rep_origin     CloDF13 ori (fragment): Plasmids containing the CloDF13 (CDF) origin of replication can be propagated in E. coli cells that contain additional plasmids with compatible origins.
   2324..2457    +  rep_origin     RSF ori (fragment): Plasmids containing the RSF 1030 origin of replication can be propagated in E. coli cells that contain additional plasmids with compatible origins.
   2462..2601    -  misc_feature   bom: basis of mobility region from pBR322
   2703..2894    -  CDS            rop: Rop protein, which maintains plasmids at low copy number; rop
   2911..3291    +  CDS            YPB1_ECOLX: Protein predicted: Swiss-Prot protein existence level 4. From Escherichia coli.
   3363..3654    -  CDS            TcR (fragment): tetracycline efflux protein; tet; confers resistance to tetracycline
   3669..3690    -  protein_bind   CAP binding site: CAP binding activates transcription in the presence of cAMP. E. coli catabolite activator protein
   3703..4785    -  CDS            lacI: lac repressor; lacI; The lac repressor binds to the lac operator to inhibit transcription in E. coli. This inhibition can be relieved by adding lactose or isopropyl-β-D-thiogalactopyranoside (IPTG).
   4786..4863    -  promoter       lacI promoter: lacI
   4871..5150    -  CDS            TcR (fragment): tetracycline efflux protein; tet; confers resistance to tetracycline
   5172..5190    +  promoter       T7 promoter: promoter for bacteriophage T7 RNA polymerase
   5191..5215    +  protein_bind   lac operator: The lac repressor binds to the lac operator to inhibit transcription in E. coli. This inhibition can be relieved by adding lactose or isopropyl-β-D-thiogalactopyranoside (IPTG). lac repressor encoded by lacI
   5230..5252    +  RBS            RBS: efficient ribosome binding site from bacteriophage T7 gene 10 (Olins and Rangwala, 1989)
   6190..6661    +  CDS            Nluc (fragment): NanoLuc® luciferase human codon-optimized
   6726..6775    +  CDS            SET1 (fragment): solubility-enhancement tag derived from T7 phage gene 10B
   6783..6830    +  terminator     T7 terminator: transcription terminator for bacteriophage T7 RNA polymerase
>Addgene plasmid #216977 | pET26b(modified)-T-Lg | addgene full sequence | sequence record 457069 | Addgene NGS Result
TTGGCGAATGGG
[124 nt withheld, positions 13-136]
C
[91 nt withheld, positions 138-228]
A
[49 nt withheld, positions 230-278]
CCTTTGACGTTGGAGTCCACGTTCTTT
[37 nt withheld, positions 306-342]
ACCCTATCTCGGTCTATTCTTTTGATTTATAAGGGATTTTGCCGATTTCGGCCTATTGGTTAAAAAATGA
GCTGATTTAACAAAAATTTAACGCGAATTTTAACAAAATATTAACGCTTACAATTTAGGTGGCACTTTTC
GGGGAAATGTGCGCGGAACCCCTATTTGTTTATTTTTCTAAATACATTCAAATATGTATCCGCTCATGAA
TTAATTCTTATTTGCCGACTACCTTGGTGATCTCGCCTTTCACGTAGTGGACAAATTCTTCCAACTGATC
TGCGCGCGAGGCCAAGCGATCTTCTTCTTGTCCAAGATAAGCCTGTCTAGCTTCAAGTATGACGGGCTGA
TACTGGGCCGGCAGGCGCTCCATTGCCCAGTCGGCAGCGACATCCTTCGGCGCGATTTTGCCGGTTACTG
CGCTGTACCAAATGCGGGACAACGTAAGCACTACATTTCGCTCATCGCCAGCCCAGTCGGGCGGCGAGTT
CCATAGCGTTAAGGTTTCATTTAGCGCCTCAAATAGATCCTGTTCAGGAACCGGATCAAAGAGTTCCTCC
GCCGCTGGACCTACCAAGGCAACGCTATGTTCTCTTGCTTTTGTCAGCAAGATAGCCAGATCAATGTCGA
TCGTGGCTGGCTCGAAGATACCTGCAAGAATGTCATTGCGCTGCCATTCTCCAAATTGCAGTTCGCGCTT
AGCTGGATAACGCCACGGAATGATGTCGTCGTGCACAACAATGGTGACTTCTACAGCGCGGAGAATCTCG
CTCTCTCCAGGGGAAGCCGAAGTTTCCAAAAGGTCGTTGATCAAAGCTCGCCGCGTTGTTTCATCAAGCC
TTACGGTCACCGTAACCAGCAAATCAATATCACTGTGTGGCTTCAGGCCGCCATCCACTGCGGAGCCGTA
CAAATGTACGGCCAGCAACGTCGGTTCGAGATGGCGCTCGATGACGCCAACTACCTCTGATAGTTGAGTC
GATACTTCGGCGATCACCGCTTCCCTCATAACACCCCTTGTATTACTGTTTATGTAAGCAGACAGTTTTA
TTGTTCATGACCAAAATCCCTTAACGTGAGTTTTCGTTCCACTGAGCGTCAGACCCCGTAGAAAAGATCA
AAGGATCTTCGATCAAAGGATCTTCTTGAGATCCTTTTTTTCTGCGCGTAATCTTTTGCCCTGTAAACGA
AAAAACCACCTGGGGAGGTGGTTTGATCGAAGGTTAAGCAGTTCCCCAACTGACTTAACCTTCGAAAAAA
CCACCTGGGGAGGTGGTTTGATCGAAGGTTAAGTCAGTTGGGGAACTGCTTAACCGTGGTAACTGGCTTT
CGCAGAGCACAGCAACCAAATCTGTCCTTCCAGTGTAGCCGGACTTTGGCGCACACTTCAAGAGCAACCG
CGTGTTTAGCTAAACAAATCCTCTGCGAACTCCCAGTTACCAATGGCTGCTGCCAGTGGCGTTTTACCGT
GCTTTTCCGGGTTGGACTCAAGTGAACAGTTACCGGATAAGGCGCAGCAGTCGGGCTGAACGGGGAGTTC
TTGCTTACAGCCCAGCTTGGAGCGAACGACCTACACCGAGCCGAGATACCAGTGTGTGAGCTATGAGAAA
GCGCCACACTTCCCGTAAGGGAGAAAGGCGGAACAGGTATCCGGTAAACGGCAGGGTCGGAACAGGAGAG
CGCAAGAGGGAGCGACCCGCCGGAAACGGTGGGGATCTTTAAGTCCTGTCGGGTTTCGCCCGTACTGTCA
GATTCATGGTTGAGCCTCACGGCTCCCACAGATGCACCGGAAAAGCGTCTGTTTATGTGAACTCTGGCAG
GAGGGCGGAGCCTATGGAAAAACGCCACCGGCGCGGCCCTGCTGTTTTGCCTCACATGTTAGTCCCCTGC
TTATCCACGGAATCTGTGGGTAACTTTGTATGTGTCCGCAGCGCAACGCCAGCAACGCGGCCTTTTTACG
GTTCCTGGCCTTTTGCTGGCCTTTTGCTCACATGTTCTTTCCTGCGTTATCCCCTGATTCTGTGGATAAC
CGTATTACCGCCTTTGAGTGAGCTGATACCGCTCGCCGCAGCCGAACGACCGAGCGCAGCGAGTCAGTGA
GCGAGGAAGCGGAAGAGCGCCTGATGCGGTATTTTCTCCTTACGCATCTGTGCGGTATTTCACACCGCAA
TGGTGCACTCTCAGTACAATCTGCTCTGATGCCGCATAGTTAAGCCAGTATACACTCCGCTATCGCTACG
TGACTGGGTCATGGCTGCGCCCCGACACCCGCCAACACCCGCTGACGCGCCCTGACGGGCTTGTCTGCTC
CCGGCATCCGCTTACAGACAAGCTGTGACCGTCTCCGGGAGCTGCATGTGTCAGAGGTTTTCACCGTCAT
CACCGAAACGCGCGAGGCAGCTGCGGTAAAGCTCATCAGCGTGGTCGTGAAGCGATTCACAGATGTCTGC
CTGTTCATCCGCGTCCAGCTCGTTGAGTTTCTCCAGAAGCGTTAATGTCTGGCTTCTGATAAAGCGGGCC
ATGTTAAGGGCGGTTTTTTCCTGTTTGGTCACTGATGCCTCCGTGTAAGGGGGATTTCTGTTCATGGGGG
TAATGATACCGATGAAACGAGAGAGGATGCTCACGATACGGGTTACTGATGATGAACATGCCCGGTTACT
GGAACGTTGTGAGGGTAAACAACTGGCGGTATGGATGCGGCGGGACCAGAGAAAAATCACTCAGGGTCAA
TGCCAGCGCTTCGTTAATACAGATGTAGGTGTTCCACAGGGTAGCCAGCAGCATCCTGCGATGCAGATCC
GGAACATAATGGTGCAGGGCGCTGACTTCCGCGTTTCCAGACTTTACGAAACACGGAAACCGAAGACCAT
TCATGTTGTTGCTCAGGTCGCAGACGTTTTGCAGCAGCAGTCGCTTCACGTTCGCTCGCGTATCGGTGAT
TCATTCTGCTAACCAGTAAGGCAACCCCGCCAGCCTAGCCGGGTCCTCAACGACAGGAGCACGATCATGC
GCACCCGTGGGGCCGCCATGCCGGCGATAATGGCCTGCTTCTCGCCGAAACGTTTGGTGGCGGGACCAGT
GACGAAGGCTTGAGCGAGGGCGTGCAAGATTCCGAATACCGCAAGCGACAGGCCGATCATCGTCGCGCTC
CAGCGAAAGCGGTCCTCGCCGAAAATGACCCAGAGCGCTGCCGGCACCTGTCCTACGAGTTGCATGATAA
AGAAGACAGTCATAAGTGCGGCGACGATAGTCATGCCCCGCGCCCACCGGAAGGAGCTGACTGGGTTGAA
GGCTCTCAAGGGCATCGGTCGAGATCCCGGTGCCTAATGAGTGAGCTAACTTACATTAATTGCGTTGCGC
TCACTGCCCGCTTTCCAGTCGGGAAACCTGTCGTGCCAGCTGCATTAATGAATCGGCCAACGCGCGGGGA
GAGGCGGTTTGCGTATTGGGCGCCAGGGTGGTTTTTCTTTTCACCAGTGAGACGGGCAACAGCTGATTGC
CCTTCACCGCCTGGCCCTGAGAGAGTTGCAGCAAGCGGTCCACGCTGGTTTGCCCCAGCAGGCGAAAATC
CTGTTTGATGGTGGTTAACGGCGGGATATAACATGAGCTGTCTTCGGTATCGTCGTATCCCACTACCGAG
ATATCCGCACCAACGCGCAGCCCGGACTCGGTAATGGCGCGCATTGCGCCCAGCGCCATCTGATCGTTGG
CAACCAGCATCGCAGTGGGAACGATGCCCTCATTCAGCATTTGCATGGTTTGTTGAAAACCGGACATGGC
ACTCCAGTCGCCTTCCCGTTCCGCTATCGGCTGAATTTGATTGCGAGTGAGATATTTATGCCAGCCAGCC
AGACGCAGACGCGCCGAGACAGAACTTAATGGGCCCGCTAACAGCGCGATTTGCTGGTGACCCAATGCGA
CCAGATGCTCCACGCCCAGTCGCGTACCGTCTTCATGGGAGAAAATAATACTGTTGATGGGTGTCTGGTC
AGAGACATCAAGAAATAACGCCGGAACATTAGTGCAGGCAGCTTCCACAGCAATGGCATCCTGGTCATCC
AGCGGATAGTTAATGATCAGCCCACTGACGCGTTGCGCGAGAAGATTGTGCACCGCCGCTTTACAGGCTT
CGACGCCGCTTCGTTCTACCATCGACACCACCACGCTGGCACCCAGTTGATCGGCGCGAGATTTAATCGC
CGCGACAATTTGCGACGGCGCGTGCAGGGCCAGACTGGAGGTGGCAACGCCAATCAGCAACGACTGTTTG
CCCGCCAGTTGTTGTGCCACGCGGTTGGGAATGTAATTCAGCTCCGCCATCGCCGCTTCCACTTTTTCCC
GCGTTTTCGCAGAAACGTGGCTGGCCTGGTTCACCACGCGGGAAACGGTCTGATAAGAGACACCGGCATA
CTCTGCGACATCGTATAACGTTACTGGTTTCACATTCACCACCCTGAATTGACTCTCTTCCGGGCGCTAT
CATGCCATACCGCGAAAGGTTTTGCGCCATTCGATGGTGTCCGGGATCTCGACGCTCTCCCTTATGCGAC
TCCTGCATTAGGAAGCAGCCCAGTAGTAGGTTGAGGCCGTTGAGCACCGCCGCCGCAAGGAATGGTGCAT
GCAAGGAGATGGCGCCCAACAGTCCCCCGGCCACGGGGCCTGCCACCATACCCACGCCGAAACAAGCGCT
CATGAGCCCGAAGTGGCGAGCCCGATCTTCCCCATCGGTGATGTCGGCGATATAGGCGCCAGCAACCGCA
CCTGTGGCGCCGGTGATGCCGGCCACGATGCGTCCGGCGTAGAGGATCGAGATCTCGATCCCGCGAAATT
AATACGACTCACTATAGGGGAATTGTGAGCGGATAACAATTCCCCTCTAGAAATAATTTTGTTTAACTTT
AAGAAGGAGATATACATATGGCAACTGAAACAAAATTAGATAACACACAGGCAGAAAACAAGGAAAATAA
AAATGCGGAAAACGGTTCAAAAGAAAAGAACGGTTCAAAAGCAAGCAAAACAACAAGCAGCGGGCCAATC
AAACGAGCGGTAGCAGGAGGCATCATCGGTGCAACGATTGGATATGTATCGACTCCTGAAAATCGAAAAA
GTCTCCTTGACCGCATTGATACAGACGAATTAAAAAGCAAAGCATCTGATTTAGGAACAAAGGTAAAAGA
AAAATCAAAAAGCAGCGTGGCCAGCCTGAAAACATCTGCGGGAAGCTTGTTTAAAAAAGATAAAGATAAA
TCAAAAGATGATGAAGAAAACGTAAATTCTTCTAGTAGCGAAACAGAAGACGATAACGTTCAAGAGTACG
ACGAGTTAAAAGAAGAAAATCAAACTCTTCAAGATCGCTTATCACAGCTTGAAGAAAAAATGAACATGCT
TGTTGAGCTTAGCCTCAATAAAAATCAAGACGAAGAAGCGGAAGATACAGATTCCGACGAAGAAGAGAAC
GATGAGAACGATGAAAACGATGAAAACGAGCAGGACGATGAAAACGAAGAAGAAACATCTAAGCCACGTA
AAAAGGATAAAAAAGAAGCTGAGGAAGAAGAAAGTGAAAGTGACGAAGACAGCGAGGAAGAAGAGGAAGA
TTCTCGCTCAAACAAAAAAAATAAAAAAGTAAAAACAGAAGAAGAAGACGAAGATGAAAGCGAAGAAGAA
AAAAAGGAAGCGAAACCAAAAAAGTCAACAGCTAAAAAATCAAAAAATACAAAAGCAAAGAAAAACACGG
ACGAAGAAGATGATGAAGCAACATCTCTTTCTAGTGAAGACGATACAACAGCCGTTTCTCAAGGCAGTTC
AGGTGGTGGCGGGAGCGGAGGTGGAGGCTCGAGCGGTGTCTTCACACTCGAAGATTTCGTTGGGGACTGG
GAACAGACAGCCGCCTACAACCTGGACCAAGTCCTTGAACAGGGAGGTGTGTCCAGTTTGCTGCAGAATC
TCGCCGTGTCCGTAACTCCGATCCAAAGGATTGTCCGGAGCGGTGAAAATGCCCTGAAGATCGACATCCA
TGTCATCATCCCGTATGAAGGTCTGAGCGCCGACCAAATGGCCCAGATCGAAGAGGTGTTTAAGGTGGTG
TACCCTGTGGATGATCATCACTTTAAGGTGATCCTGCCCTATGGCACACTGGTAATCGACGGGGTTACGC
CGAACATGCTGAACTATTTCGGACGGCCGTATGAAGGCATCGCCGTGTTCGACGGCAAAAAGATCACTGT
AACAGGGACCCTGTGGAACGGCAACAAAATTATCGACGAGCGCCTGATCACCCCCGACGGCTCCATGCTG
TTCCGAGTAACCATCAACGATTATAAAGATGATGATGATAAAAGCTGAGGCTGTTTTGGCGGATGAGAGA
AGATTGAGATCCGGCTGCTAACAAAGCCCGAAAGGAAGCTGAGTTGGCTGCTGCCACCGCTGAGCAATAA
CTAGCATAACCCCTTGGGGCCTCTAAACGGGTCTTGAGGGGTTTTTTGCTGAAAGGAGGAACTATATCCG
GA
